>Addgene plasmid #146058 | pAc5.1B-EGFP-DmTral-R21EF44A_C | depositor full sequence | sequence record 288503 | Full Sequence
CTTCAAGGAATTAATTCTATATTCTAAAAACACAAATGATACTTCTAAAAAAAATCATGAATGGCATCAA
CTCTGAATCAAATCTTTGCAGATGCACCTACTTCTCATTTCCACTGTCACATCATTTTTCCAGATCTCGC
TGCCTGTTATGTGGCCCACAAACCAAGACACGTTTTATGGCCATTAAAGCTGGCTGATCGTCGCCAAACA
CCAAATACATATCAATATGTACATTCGAGAAAGAAGCGATCAAAGAAGCGTCTTCGGGCGAGTAGGAGAA
TGCGGAGGAGAAGGAGAACGAGCTGATCTAGTATCTCTCCACAATCCAATGCCAACTGACCAACTGGCCA
TATTCGGAGCAATTTGAAGCCAATTTCCATCGCCTGGCGATCGCTCCATTCTTGGCTATATGTTTTTCAC
CGTTCCCGGGGCCATTTTCAAAGACTCGTCGGTAAGATAAGATTGTGTCACTCGCTGTCTCTCTTCATTT
GTCGAAGAATGCTGAGGAATTTCGCGATGACGTCGGCGAGTATTTTGAAGAATGAGAATAATTTGTATTT
ATACGAAAATCAGTTAGTGGAATTTTCTACAAAAACATGTTATCTATAGATAATTTTGTTGCAAAATATG
TTGACTATGACAAAGATTGTATGTATATACCTTTAATGTATTCTCATTTTCTTATGTATTTATAATGGCA
ATGATGATACTGATGATATTTTAAGATGATGCCAGACCACAGGCTGATTTCTGCGTCTTTTGCCGAACGC
AGTGCATGTGCGGTTGTTGTTTTTTGGAATAGTTTCAATTTTCGGACTGTCCGCTTTGATTTCAGTTTCT
TGGCTTATTCAAAAAGCAAAGTAAAGCCAAAAAAGCGAGATGGCAATACCAAATGCGGCAAAACGGTAGT
GGAAGGAAAGGGGTGCGGGGCAGCGGAAGGAAGGGTGGGGCGGGGCGTGGCGGGGTCTGTGGCTGGGCGC
GACGTCACCGACGTTGGAGCCACTCCTTTGACCATGTGTGCGTGTGTGTATTATTCGTGTCTCGCCACTC
GCCGGTTGTTTTTTTCTTTTTATCTCGCTCTCTCTAGCGCCATCTCGTACGCATGCTCAACGCACCGCAT
GTTGCCGTGTCCTTTATGCGTCATTTTGGCTCGAAATAGGCAATTATTTAAACAAAGATTAGTCAACGAA
AACGCTAAAATAAATAAGTCTACAATATGGTTACTTATTGCCATGTGTGTGCAGCCAACGATAGCAACAA
AAGCAACAACACAGTGGCTTTCCCTCTTTCACTTTTTGTTTGCAAGCGCGTGCGAGCAAGACGGCACGAC
CGGCAAACGCAATTACGCTGACAAAGAGCAGACGAAGTTTTGGCCGAAAAACATCAAGGCGCCTGATACG
AATGCATTTGCAATAACAATTGCGATATTTAATATTGTTTATGAAGCTGTTTGACTTCAAAACACACAAA
AAAAAAAATAAAACAAATTATTTGAAAGAGAATTAGGAATCGGACAGCTTATCGTTACGGGCTAACAGCA
CACCGAGACGAAATAGCTTACCTGACGTCACAGCCTCTGGAAGAACTGCCGCCAAGCAGAGAGAGAGAGA
AAAAGAGGGAGAGCAGCTTAGACCGCATGTGCTTGTGTGTGAGGCGTCTCTCTCTTCGTCTCCTGTTTGC
GCAAACGCATAGACTGCACTGAGAAAATCGATTACCTATTTTTTATGAATGAATATTTGCACTATTACTA
TTCAAAACTATTAAGATAGCAATCACATTCAATAGCCAAATACTATACCACCTGAGCGATGCAACGAAAT
GATCAATTTGAGCAAAAATGCTGCATATTTAGGACGGCATCATTATAGAAATGCTTCTTGCTGTGTACTT
TTCTCTCGTCTGGCAGCTGTTTCGCCGTTATTGTTAAAACCGGCTTAAGTTAGGTGTGTTTTCTACGACT
AGTGATGCCCCTACTAGAAGATGTGTGTTGCACAAATGTCCCTGAATAACCAATTTGAAGTGCAGATAGC
AGTAAACGTAAGCTAATATGAATATTATTTAACTGTAATGTTTTAATATCGCTGGACATTACTAATAAAC
CCACTATAAACACATGTACATATGTATGTTTTGGCATACAATGAGTAGTTGGGGAAAAAATGTGTAAAAG
CACCGTGACCATCACAGCATAAAGATAACCAGCTGAAGTATCGAATATGAGTAACCCCCAAATTGAATCA
CATGCCGCAACTGATAGGACCCATGGAAGTACACTCTTCATGGCGATATACAAGACACACACAAGCACGA
ACACCCAGTTGCGGAGGAAATTCTCCGTAAATGAAAACCCAATCGGCGAACAATTCATACCCATATATGG
TAAAAGTTTTGAACGCGACTTGAGAGCGGAGAGCATTGCGGCTGATAAGGTTTTAGCGCTAAGCGGGCTT
TATAAAACGGGCTGCGGGACCAGTTTTCATATCACTACCGTTTGAGTTCTTGTGCTGTGTGGATACTCCT
CCCGACACAAAGCCGCTCCATCAGCCAGCAGTCGTCTAATCCAGAGACCCCGGATCGGGGTACCAACATG
GTGAGCAAGGGCGAGGAGCTGTTCACCGGGGTGGTGCCCATCCTGGTCGAGCTGGACGGCGACGTAAACG
GCCACAAGTTCAGCGTGTCCGGCGAGGGCGAGGGCGATGCCACCTACGGCAAGCTGACCCTGAAGTTCAT
CTGCACCACCGGCAAGCTGCCCGTGCCCTGGCCCACCCTCGTGACCACCCTGACCTACGGCGTGCAGTGC
TTCAGCCGCTACCCCGACCACATGAAGCAGCACGACTTCTTCAAGTCCGCCATGCCCGAAGGCTACGTCC
AGGAGCGCACCATCTTCTTCAAGGACGACGGCAACTACAAGACCCGCGCCGAGGTGAAGTTCGAGGGCGA
CACCCTGGTGAACCGCATCGAGCTGAAGGGCATCGACTTCAAGGAGGACGGCAACATCCTGGGGCACAAG
CTGGAGTACAACTACAACAGCCACAACGTCTATATCATGGCCGACAAGCAGAAGAACGGCATCAAGGTGA
ACTTCAAGATCCGCCACAACATCGAGGACGGCAGCGTGCAGCTCGCCGACCACTACCAGCAGAACACCCC
CATCGGCGACGGCCCCGTGCTGCTGCCCGACAACCACTACCTGAGCACCCAGTCCGCCCTGAGCAAAGAC
CCCAACGAGAAGCGCGATCACATGGTCCTGCTGGAGTTCGTGACCGCCGCCGGGATCACTCTCGGCATGG
ACGAGCTGTACAAGCCAAGCTTGAATTCTATGAGCGGGGGATTACCGGAGTTGGGCTCCAAAATCAGCCT
CATTTCCAAGGCGGACATTGAGTACGAGGGCCGCCTGTACACGGTGGATCCGCAGGAGTGCACCATTGCG
CTCTCGAGTGTGCGATCCGCGGGTACAGAAGATCGGGACACCCAGTTCCAGATAGCGCCGCAATCGCAGA
TCTACGACTACATCCTCTTCCGTGGCTCGGACATCAAGGACATTCGCGTTGTCAACAACCACACGCTGCC
GCACCACAATGACCCGGCGATCATGCAGGCGCAGCTCCAGAACGGACCGCCCCAGATGCCGCAGCACTTC
CCCATGCCCAGCGGGATGAGCGGTCCGCCGCAGCAGCAACAGGTGCCGTCGCAGCAACCGCCCCAGATGC
CAAGCGGTGGAGGCAGTGGTGGTGCTGGTGGAGCAGGAGCTCCTGGCGGCGGCGGACCCGGCTACGGCAA
TGGCAATCCGTTCGGCAACCTCGGCGGTCCCAATCTGGCCAACATGGTGGGCAATGCGGGCGGATCGCTT
GCACCCGGTTCCGGTGCTCCGGGCAGCGGACCCTTCATGCACATCGGTGGCAATCAGCAGCAACCGAAGC
CCCAGCAGCAGAAACAGCCAAACATGCTGGCCGGTGCCTCGCGATCGACGACGCCCATTAGCCTGATTGT
GAGTCCCACGGCGGAGCTGACTCAGCAGCAGCAGCTGCACCAGCAACAGAACGCTGGCCAGGGTGGCAAC
GGACGCGATGCAGGACATAAGCGCCAGAACCACCAGCAGCAACAGAATCAGCAGCATCAGCAACGTGGCG
GACCCAGCCACAACAATATGCAGCATCAGCAGCAACGAGGCGGCGGCAGTGGAACGGACTTCTATAACCA
GCAGCGGGATCGTCGGGACTCCGGACGTCAAATGGACAACAACTATAGCAACAACTACAACAACAATAAT
AATAATCAGCGCAATCGCGGCGGCGGCAACGGAATGCAACAGCAGCAGCGAGGAGGAAACGGCGGCAGCG
GCGGCGGCGGTGGAAACGGAGGTGGAAACAACCCGGCCTGGAACATGCATCGCGGCAACCAGAACTCGAA
CAACATGATGAACATGCGCAACCGCGGCATGGGATCCCGCGGCCCCATGCGACCCAATCAGGGCTATCGT
CCGCAGTCGGCCAATAATCAGAACAAGCCGCGGAACAAGATCAAGTTCGAGGGCGACTTCGATTTCGAGC
AGGCAAACAACAAGTTCGAGGAACTGCGCTCCCAACTGGCCAAGCTCAAGGTGGCCGAGGATGGTGCACC
CAAGCCAGCCACCAATGCAACGGCCGCCACTGCAACTGCAACCAATGAGCAGGTGGGTGAGAAGGTTGAA
GGCGTTCACACACTGAATGGCGAGACCGACAAGAAGGATGATTCTGGCAACGAGACCGGCGCTGGAGAGC
ACGAGCCTGAGGAGGATGATGTTGCTGTGTGCTACGACAAGACCAAATCGTTCTTCGACAACATCTCGTG
CGAGGCTGCCCAGGATCGCAGCAAGAACAAGAAGAACGATTGGCGCCAGGAGCGCAAGTTGAACACGGAG
ACCTTCGGAGTGTCCTCCACACGACGTGGCAGTTACCGCGGACGCAACCAATACTACAACAATAATGGCA
ACGGCGGCATTAACTCGGGATATGGAGGAGCGCCAGGCTACAACAGGAACAATTATCGCATGGGTGGCGG
CGGCGGAAACTTCCGAAACAGGAGCAACAATCGCAACAACGGCGGCGGTCGTGGCGGAAACGGAATGCCA
AACATCACCAATGGCAACACGGCTGCTGCGCTGAAGGCGGCCAACAATGCTGCTGGCCACGGATCCAATG
CCACGGACTCCAGTGCACCAAATGCCACAACCGCGACGACAAAGTCGACGTCCCTCTTGCCAGAGCAGAC
GCAACAGGTGGCGGCAGTTTCACAATAGGCGGCCGCTCGAGTCTAGAGGGCCCGCGGTTCGAAGGTAAGC
CTATCCCTAACCCTCTCCTCGGTCTCGATTCTACGCGTACCGGTCATCATCACCATCACCATTGAGTTTA
AACCCGCTGATCAGCCTCGACTGTGCCTTCTAAGGCCTGAGCTCGCTGATCAGCCTCGATCGAGGATCCA
GACATGATAAGATACATTGATGAGTTTGGACAAACCACAACTAGAATGCAGTGAAAAAAATGCTTTATTT
GTGAAATTTGTGATGCTATTGCTTTATTTGTAACCATTATAAGCTGCAATAAACAAGTTAACAACAACAA
TTGCATTCATTTTATGTTTCAGGTTCAGGGGGAGGTGTGGGAGGTTTTTTAAAGCAAGTAAAACCTCTAC
AAATGTGGTATGGCTGATTATGATCAGTCGACCGATGCCCTTGAGAGCCTTCAACCCAGTCAGCTCCTTC
CGGTGGGCGCGGGGCATGACTATCGTCGCCGCACTTATGACTGTCTTCTTTATCATGCAACTCGTAGGAC
AGGTGCCGGCAGCGCTCTGGGTCATTTTCGGCGAGGACCGCTTTCGCTGGAGCGCGACGATGATCGGCCT
GTCGCTTGCGGTATTCGGAATCTTGCACGCCCTCGCTCAAGCCTTCGTCACTGGTCCCGCCACCAAACGT
TTCGGCGAGAAGCAGGCCATTATCGCCGGCATGGCGGCCGACGCGCTGGGCTACGTCTTGCTGGCGTTCG
CGACGCGAGGCTGGATGGCCTTCCCCATTATGATTCTTCTCGCTTCCGGCGGCATCGGGATGCCCGCGTT
GCAGGCCATGCTGTCCAGGCAGGTAGATGACGACCATCAGGGACAGCTTCAAGGATCGCTCGCGGCTCTT
ACCAGCCAGCAAAAGGCCAGGAACCGTAAAAAGGCCGCGTTGCTGGCGTTTTTCCATAGGCTCCGCCCCC
CTGACGAGCATCACAAAAATCGACGCTCAAGTCAGAGGTGGCGAAACCCGACAGGACTATAAAGATACCA
GGCGTTTCCCCCTGGAAGCTCCCTCGTGCGCTCTCCTGTTCCGACCCTGCCGCTTACCGGATACCTGTCC
GCCTTTCTCCCTTCGGGAAGCGTGGCGCTTTCTCAATGCTCACGCTGTAGGTATCTCAGTTCGGTGTAGG
TCGTTCGCTCCAAGCTGGGCTGTGTGCACGAACCCCCCGTTCAGCCCGACCGCTGCGCCTTATCCGGTAA
CTATCGTCTTGAGTCCAACCCGGTAAGACACGACTTATCGCCACTGGCAGCAGCCACTGGTAACAGGATT
AGCAGAGCGAGGTATGTAGGCGGTGCTACAGAGTTCTTGAAGTGGTGGCCTAACTACGGCTACACTAGAA
GGACAGTATTTGGTATCTGCGCTCTGCTGAAGCCAGTTACCTTCGGAAAAAGAGTTGGTAGCTCTTGATC
CGGCAAACAAACCACCGCTGGTAGCGGTGGTTTTTTTGTTTGCAAGCAGCAGATTACGCGCAGAAAAAAA
GGATCTCAAGAAGATCCTTTGATCTTTTCTACGGGGTCTGACGCTCAGTGGAACGAAAACTCACGTTAAG
GGATTTTGGTCATGAGATTATCAAAAAGGATCTTCACCTAGATCCTTTTAAATTAAAAATGAAGTTTTAA
ATCAATCTAAAGTATATATGAGTAAACTTGGTCTGACAGTTACCAATGCTTAATCAGTGAGGCACCTATC
TCAGCGATCTGTCTATTTCGTTCATCCATAGTTGCCTGACTCCCCGTCGTGTAGATAACTACGATACGGG
AGGGCTTACCATCTGGCCCCAGTGCTGCAATGATACCGCGAGACCCACGCTCACCGGCTCCAGATTTATC
AGCAATAAACCAGCCAGCCGGAAGGGCCGAGCGCAGAAGTGGTCCTGCAACTTTATCCGCCTCCATCCAG
TCTATTAATTGTTGCCGGGAAGCTAGAGTAAGTAGTTCGCCAGTTAATAGTTTGCGCAACGTTGTTGCCA
TTGCTGCAGGCATCGTGGTGTCACGCTCGTCGTTTGGTATGGCTTCATTCAGCTCCGGTTCCCAACGATC
AAGGCGAGTTACATGATCCCCCATGTTGTGCAAAAAAGCGGTTAGCTCCTTCGGTCCTCCGATCGTTGTC
AGAAGTAAGTTGGCCGCAGTGTTATCACTCATGGTTATGGCAGCACTGCATAATTCTCTTACTGTCATGC
CATCCGTAAGATGCTTTTCTGTGACTGGTGAGTACTCAACCAAGTCATTCTGAGAATAGTGTATGCGGCG
ACCGAGTTGCTCTTGCCCGGCGTCAACACGGGATAATACCGCGCCACATAGCAGAACTTTAAAAGTGCTC
ATCATTGGAAAACGTTCTTCGGGGCGAAAACTCTCAAGGATCTTACCGCTGTTGAGATCCAGTTCGATGT
AACCCACTCGTGCACCCAACTGATCTTCAGCATCTTTTACTTTCACCAGCGTTTCTGGGTGAGCAAAAAC
AGGAAGGCAAAATGCCGCAAAAAAGGGAATAAGGGCGACACGGAAATGTTGAATACTCATACTCTTCCTT
TTTCAATATTATTGAAGCATTTATCAGGGTTATTGTCTCATGAGCGGATACATATTTGAATGTATTTAGA
AAAATAAACAAATAGGGGTTCCGCGCACATTTCCCCGAAAAGTGCCACCTGACGTCTAAGAAACCATTAT
TATCATGACATTAACCTATAAAAATAGGCGTATCACGAGGCCCTTTCGT
Features (pLannotate 1.2.2; 11 found; start..end, strand, type, name):
     56..2568    +  promoter       Ac5 promoter: Drosophila melanogaster actin 5C promoter
   2588..3304    +  CDS            EGFP: EGFP is a basic (constitutively fluorescent) green fluorescent protein published in 1996, derived from Aequorea victoria. It is reported to be a rapidly-maturing weak dimer with moderate acid sensitivity.
   3320..3607    +  CDS            Lsm14a (fragment): LS14A_MOUSE - Also known as Fam61a, Rap55a. Experimental evidence at protein level: Swiss-Prot protein existence level 1. Essential for formation of P-bodies, cytoplasmic structures that provide storage sites for translationally inactive mRNAs and protect them from degradation. Acts as a repressor of mRNA translation. May play a role in mitotic spindle assembly. From Mus musculus (Mouse).
   4520..4939    +  CDS            Lsm14a (fragment): LS14A_MOUSE - Also known as Fam61a, Rap55a. Experimental evidence at protein level: Swiss-Prot protein existence level 1. Essential for formation of P-bodies, cytoplasmic structures that provide storage sites for translationally inactive mRNAs and protect them from degradation. Acts as a repressor of mRNA translation. May play a role in mitotic spindle assembly. From Mus musculus (Mouse).
   5314..5355    +  CDS            V5 tag: epitope tag from simian virus 5
   5455..5589    -  polyA_signal   SV40 poly(A) signal: SV40 polyadenylation signal
   5612..5696    -  CDS            large T antigen (fragment): large T antigen from SV40 (simian virus 40)
   5697..6167    +  CDS            TcR (fragment): tetracycline efflux protein; tet; confers resistance to tetracycline
   6211..6799    -  rep_origin     ori: high-copy-number ColE1/pMB1/pBR322/pUC origin of replication
   6970..7830    -  CDS            AmpR: β-lactamase; bla; confers resistance to ampicillin, carbenicillin, and related antibiotics
   7831..7935    -  promoter       AmpR promoter: bla
