[The description below was written by a language model from this plasmid's Addgene catalogue record and pLannotate feature annotations shown in this document.]
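Description:
pAc5.1B-EGFP-DmTral-R21EF44A_C is an insect-cell expression plasmid of about 8 kb for producing a GFP-tagged mutant of the Drosophila melanogaster protein Trailer Hitch (Tral, also called LSm15). The catalogue lists the backbone as unknown, although the name and the annotated parts point to a pAc5.1-type vector. In bacteria it is maintained through a ColE1/pUC-family origin and selected with ampicillin via the bla gene and its promoter. The record lists it as low copy despite the origin annotation. Short fragments annotated as a tetracycline resistance gene and SV40 large T antigen appear to be non-functional backbone remnants.

Expression is driven by the constitutive Drosophila actin 5C promoter, followed by an EGFP coding sequence placed upstream of the Tral insert, giving an N-terminal fluorescent fusion. The automated annotation labels two stretches of the insert as fragments of mouse Lsm14a. These most likely reflect homology between Tral and its mammalian relative at conserved regions, rather than mouse sequence, since the catalogue gives the insert species as fly. A V5 epitope tag is annotated downstream of the insert, but the record does not show whether it is in frame or excluded by a stop codon. An SV40 polyadenylation signal follows. The insert carries the R21E and F44A substitutions named in the construct, and the depositor also notes two silent changes and a Q279H difference relative to the reference sequence.

The associated study examined how Trailer Hitch and EDC3 associate with DCP1 and Me31B in distinct complexes. The construct is therefore suited to localisation and interaction assays in Drosophila cultured cells, comparing the mutant with wild-type Tral. The record does not state which interaction the mutations are meant to affect.
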