Addgene plasmid #146058: pAc5.1B-EGFP-DmTral-R21EF44A_C
Purpose: Insect Expression of DmTral-R21EF44A
Depositing lab: Elisa Izaurralde. Depositing organization: Max Planck Institute for Developmental Biology. Publication: Similar modes of interaction enable Trailer Hitch and EDC3 to associate with DCP1 and Me31B in distinct protein complexes. Tritschler F, Eulalio A, Helms S, Schmidt S, Coles M, Weichenrieder O, Izaurralde E, Truffault V. Mol Cell Biol. 2008 Nov . 28(21):6695-708. 10.1128/MCB.00759-08 PubMed 18765641.
Backbone
  Vector backbone: Unknown
  Vector type: Insect Expression
Growth in bacteria
  Bacterial resistance: Ampicillin, 100 μg/mL
  Growth temperature: 37°C
  Growth strain: DH5alpha
  Copy number: Low Copy
Gene/Insert
  Gene/Insert name: DmTral-R21EF44A (alt names: Trailer Hitch; Dm LSm32)
  Species: D. melanogaster (fly)
  Mutation: two silent mutations A198C, A387G and a mutation G837T:Q279H compared to the sequence given by: NCBI:NM_140328.4 or UniProt Q9VTZ0.
  Entrez Gene: tral (a.k.a. Dmel_CG10686, BEST:GH08269, CG10686, DmLSm15, Dmel\CG10686, LSm15, Lsm15, Scd6p, TRAL, Tral, anon-EST:Posey139, anon-WO0172774.89, anon-WO02059370.24, p67, p70)
  Cloning method: Unknown
Terms and licenses: Academic/Nonprofit Terms; Industry Terms: Not Available to Industry
Depositor comments: Plasmids from this collection were made available to the research community and donated after the lab closed. Please note that the sequence provided by the depositing laboratory may be theoretical/predicted or based on Sanger sequencing results. There may be discrepancies between sequencing results obtained by Addgene and the depositor sequence. If an Addgene verified sequence is not available, please contact before placing your order to request that our lab fully sequence the plasmid.
How to cite: pAc5.1B-EGFP-DmTral-R21EF44A_C was a gift from Elisa Izaurralde (Addgene plasmid # 146058 ; http://n2t.net/addgene:146058 ; RRID:Addgene_146058)
